Addgene plasmid #39704: KHBD00637
Depositing lab: Bart Deplancke. Depositing organization: Swiss Federal Institute of Technology (EPFL). Publication: Automated protein-DNA interaction screening of Drosophila regulatory elements. Korneel Hens, Jean-Daniel Feuz, Alina Isakova, Antonina Lagovitina, Andreas Massouras, Julien Bryois, Patrick Callaerts, Susan E. Celniker, Bart Deplancke. Nat Methods. 2011 Oct 30;8(12):1065-70. 10.1038/nmeth.1763 PubMed 22037703.
Backbone
  Vector backbone: pDONR221
  Backbone manufacturer: Invitrogen
  Backbone size w/o insert (bp): 2536
  Vector type: Gateway DONR vector
Growth in bacteria
  Bacterial resistance: Kanamycin, 50 μg/mL
  Growth temperature: 37°C
  Growth strain: DH5alpha
  Copy number: High Copy
Gene/Insert
  Gene/Insert name: CG6794 (alt names: FBgn0011274; Dif; Dorsal-related immunity factor)
  Species: D. melanogaster (fly)
  Insert size (bp): 2001
  Entrez Gene: Dif (a.k.a. Dmel_CG6794, 6794, CG6794, DIF, Dmel\CG6794, dif)
  Promoter: none
  Cloning method: Gateway Cloning
  Sequencing primers: 5′ M13-F20; 3′ M13R
Terms and licenses: Academic/Nonprofit Terms; Industry Terms: Not Available to Industry
Depositor comments: Please note that the ORFs in this collection were cloned open-ended (without a stop codon).
How to cite: KHBD00637 was a gift from Bart Deplancke (Addgene plasmid # 39704 ; http://n2t.net/addgene:39704 ; RRID:Addgene_39704)
