[The description below was written by a language model from this plasmid's Addgene catalogue record.]
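Description:
KHBD00637 is a Gateway entry clone built in the pDONR221 backbone (Invitrogen), carrying the open reading frame of the Drosophila melanogaster gene CG6794, better known as Dif (Dorsal-related immunity factor). The plasmid is a bacterial cloning vector rather than an expression construct. It is maintained at high copy number in E. coli and selected with kanamycin. The roughly 2 kb insert was introduced by Gateway recombination into a backbone of about 2.5 kb. In a clone made this way the ORF would normally be flanked by attL recombination sites, although no feature table is supplied to confirm the exact site arrangement. M13 forward and reverse primer sites on either side of the insert are listed for sequence verification.

The record states that there is no promoter driving the insert, which fits its role as a shuttle clone: the ORF is meant to be transferred by LR recombination into destination vectors that supply the promoter, tags and host-specific elements. The depositor notes that ORFs in this collection were cloned open-ended, without a stop codon, so the Dif coding sequence can be fused in frame to C-terminal tags or domains encoded by the destination vector. It also means that translation termination must come from the destination vector. The clone belongs to a collection associated with a study on automated protein–DNA interaction screening of Drosophila regulatory elements, which suggests its use as a source of a transcription factor ORF for such assays. The specific destination vectors and assay formats are not described in the record.
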