>Addgene plasmid #39704 | KHBD00637 | depositor partial sequence | sequence record 50144 | KHBD00637 sequence 2001 bps
ATGTTTGAGGAGGCTTTCGGCGATATACAGGAAATTATCAATGCCAGCATGGAGTTGAATGGTGGCGCCA
CCGGCGGAGGCAGTGTGGCAGGAGCTGTTGGCGGAGGCGGTGCTGCACATCACATATTATCGCAGTCGAC
TTCCCTGCCGGTAATGCCGTCGCACATTCCGCTCCACCTGCAGAATCAGAATATGAATCAGAATCTGCCC
GAGCCAAGTGCAAGAAGTGGTCCCCACCTGCGTATCGTGGAGGAGCCGACAAGCAATATAATCCGCTTTC
GCTACAAATGCGAGGGTCGCACCGCCGGTTCGATTCCGGGCATGAACTCCAGCTCGGAAACGGGCAAGAC
CTTTCCCACCATCGAAGTGTGCAACTACGATGGACCCGTCATCATCGTGGTCTCCTGTGTGACGAGCGAC
GAGCCCTTCCGCCAGCATCCCCACTGGCTGGTCAGCAAGGAGGAGGCGGATGCCTGCAAGTCGGGCATCT
ACCAAAAGAAATTGCCGCCAGAGGAGCGGCGGCTGGTGCTCCAAAAAGTGGGCATACAGTGCGCCAAGAA
GCTGGAGATGCGCGACTCGCTGGTGGAGAGGGAAAGGAGAAACATCGATCCCTTCAATGCCAAATTCGAT
CACAAGGACCAGATCGACAAGATCAATCGGTATGAGTTGCGCCTCTGCTACCAGGCCTTCATCACAGTGG
GAAACTCAAAAGTGCCCCTGGATCCCATCGTATCCTCACCGATTTACGGCAAGAGCAGCGAACTGACCAT
CACCCGGCTGTGCAGTTGCGCGGCCACTGCGAACGGCGGCGACGAGATCATCATGCTGTGCGAGAAGATT
GCCAAGGACGACATCGAGGTGCGATTCTATGAGACGGACAAGGATGGACGGGAGACGTGGTTCGCCAACG
CAGAGTTCCAACCCACGGACGTGTTCAAACAGATGGCCATAGCTTTTAAGACGCCGCGCTACAGGAACAC
CGAGATCACACAAAGTGTTAATGTGGAGCTGAAACTAGTGAGACCCTCGGATGGAGCGACGAGTGCCCCA
CTGCCGTTCGAGTACTACCCGAATCCAGAACTCCTAACCAAACACAATCGCCGTGTTGCCCAAAAAACAG
TTGAAAGCCTAAAGCGCAGTCTCATGAGCACCAATTTACATCCATCCAAGCAGGTTAAAACCTCCAGCCA
GTATACGATATTTTCCAAGCCACAAATTGCGACCACAACACCGCAGACACAGGTGTCGCCTGGTATGCCT
TTGATGTTTCCCGGCGGAAGTCCCAATTTTGTGCAGGATATCAAGATGGAGAATGGATTCATGGATGTGG
ATAGCCAGAGTAGCCAGTGTCCATCAGTGGAACGCAATTTCGCTTCGCCTCGATCCAACTGCAGTACAGT
GGATAGTATTCCGCCGATGCAAATGGGGCAAAATCAAACTCATCTTTATTTGCCAGATGCCACAAACTTC
ACATTTAATGGGAATTTCGCATCGCCTTCGTCCAATTGCAGTACAGTGGATAGCATTCCGCCGTTTCAAA
TCGGACAGAGGAATAACCATATGTATCTGCCGGAGAATTCAAACTTTCCGGTAAACGGCTGTAGTCCTAC
CCATTTCAGTGGTGGCTCTATGACACCAATCAATAATAACAACAATGTACTAATTAATAACAATAACAAT
GACTTTTTAAGTCAGAAAATGAGTGCCATAAGCATACCGCCACAAGGAAATTTTGGCATTAAACAGGTAT
ATCAACAGACTCAGCAGTTCCTGCCGCAATTGCAGCCAGAGTCCATTCCATATCTGGCCCAATCCCATCC
AGAACAGTCGCAGTACCAACAGCAACAGCAGCCACAGGAGCAGCAACCTCCAGCAGATGAACCCACCCAA
TCGTTTAGTGATCTAATTTCCAGCAGCATAGGCATGGCGCCCATTGACACCAGCGAACTTATCCAGGACA
TTGAGGCAGAACTCAATAGCTTGGGAATTCAGCCATTCAAA
