>Addgene plasmid #39704 | KHBD00637 | addgene partial sequence | sequence record 52962 | M13-F20 5'-TGTAAAACGACGGCCAGT-3'
GATTTTATTTTGACTGATAGTGACCTGTTCGTTGCAACAAATTGATGAGCAATGCTTTTTTATAATGCCA
ACTTTGTACAAAAAAGTTGGCACCATGTTTGAGGAGGCTTTCGGCGATATACAGGAAATTATCAATGCCA
GCATGGAGTTGAATGGTGGCGCCACCGGCGGAGGCAGTGTGGCAGGAGCTGTTGGCGGAGGCGGTGCTGC
ACATCACATATTATCGCAGTCGACTTCCCTGCCGGTAATGCCGTCGCACATTCCGCTCCACCTGCAGAAT
CAGAATATGAATCAGAATCTGCCCGAGCCAAGTGCAAGAAGTGGTCCCCACCTGCGTATCGTGGAGGAGC
CGACAAGCAATATAATCCGCTTTCGCTACAAATGCGAGGGTCGCACCGCCGGTTCGATTCCGGGCATGAA
CTCCAGCTCGGAAACGGGCAAGACCTTTCCCACCATCGAAGTGTGCAACTACGATGGACCCGTCATCATC
GTGGTCTCCTGTGTGACGAGCGACGAGCCCTTCCGCCAGCATCCCCACTGGCTGGTCAGCAAGGAGGAGG
CGGATGCCTGCAAGTCGGGCATCTACCAAAAGAAATTGCCGCCAGAGGAGCGGCGGCTGGTGCTCCAAAA
AGTGGGCATACAGTGCGCCAAGAAGCTGGAGATGCGCGACTCGCTGGTGGAGAGGGAAAGGAGAAACATC
GATCCCTTCAATGCCAAATTCGATCACAAGGACCAGATCGACAAGATCAATCGGTATGAGTTGCGCCTCT
GCTACCAGGCCTTCATCACAGTGGGAAACTCAAAAGTGCCCCTGGATCCCATCGTATCCTCACCGATTTA
CGGCAAGAGCAGCGAACTGACCATCACCCGGCTGTGCAGT
